>Addgene plasmid #109232 | pcDNA3.1 IGF1R-BirA(R118G)-HA | depositor partial sequence | sequence record 206008 | IGF1R-BirA* predicted sequence
TAATACGACTCACTATAGGGAGACCCAAGCTGGCTAGCATGAAGTCTGGCTCCGGAGGAGGGTCCCCGAC
CTCGCTGTGGGGGCTCCTGTTTCTCTCCGCCGCGCTCTCGCTCTGGCCGACGAGTGGA
[2688 nt withheld, positions 129-2816]
AAAACAGGATATGAAAACTTCATCCATCTGATCATCGCTCTGCCCGTCGCTGTCCTGTTGATCGTGGGAG
GGTTGGTGATTATGCTGTACGTCTTCCATAGAAAGAGAAATAACAGCAGGCTGGGGAATGGAGTGCTGTA
TGCCTCTGTGAACCCGGAGTACTTCAGCGCTGCTGATGTGTACGTTCCTGATGAGTGGGAGGTGGCTCGG
GAGAAGATCACCATGAGCCGGGAACTTGGGCAGGGGTCGTTTGGGATGGTCTATGAAGGAGTTGCCAAGG
GTGTGGTGAAAGATGAACCTGAAACCAGAGTGGCCATTAAAACAGTGAACGAGGCCGCAAGCATGCGTGA
AAGGATTGAGTTTCTCAACGAAGCTTCTGTGATGAAGGAGTTCAATTGTCACCATGTGGTGCGATTGCTG
GGTGTGGTGTCCCAAGGCCAGCCAACACTGGTCATCATGGAACTGATGACACGGGGCGATCTCAAAAGTT
ATCTCCGGTCTCTGAGGCCAGAAATGGAGAATAATCCAGTCCTAGCACCTCCAAGCCTGAGCAAGATGAT
TCAGATGGCCGGAGAGATTGCAGACGGCATGGCATACCTCAACGCCAATAAGTTCGTCCACAGAGACCTT
GCTGCCCGGAATTGCATGGTAGCCGAAGATTTCACAGTCAAAATCGGAGATTTTGGTATGACGCGAGATA
TCTATGAGACAGACTATTACCGGAAAGGAGGGAAAGGGCTGCTGCCCGTGCGCTGGATGTCTCCTGAGTC
CCTCAAGGATGGAGTCTTCACCACTTACTCGGACGTCTGGTCCTTCGGGGTCGTCCTCTGGGAGATCGCC
ACACTGGCCGAGCAGCCCTACCAGGGCTTGTCCAACGAGCAAGTCCTTCGCTTCGTCATGGAGGGCGGCC
TTCTGGACAAGCCAGACAACTGTCCTGACATGCTGTTTGAACTGATGCGCATGTGCTGGCAGTATAACCC
CAAGATGAGGCCTTCCTTCCTGGAGATCATCAGCAGCATCAAAGAGGAGATGGAGCCTGGCTTCCGGGAG
GTCTCCTTCTACTACAGCGAGGAGAACAAGCTGCCCGAGCCGGAGGAGCTGGACCTGGAGCCAGAGAACA
TGGAGAGCGTCCCCCTGGACCCCTCGGCCTCCTCGTCCTCCCTGCCACTGCCCGACAGACACTCAGGACA
CAAGGCCGAGAACGGCCCCGGCCCTGGGGTGCTGGTCCTCCGCGCCAGCTTCGACGAGAGACAGCCTTAC
GCCCACATGAACGGGGGCCGCAAGAACGAGCGGGCCTTGCCGCTGCCCCAGTCTTCGACCTGCGAATTCG
GATCCAAGGACAACACCGTGCCCCTGAAGCTGATCGCCCTGCTGGCCAACGGCGAGTTCCACTCTGGCGA
GCAGCTGGGAGAGACCCTGGGAATGAGCAGAGCCGCCATCAACAAGCACATCCAGACACTGAGAGACTGG
GGAGTGGACGTGTTCACCGTGCCTGGCAAGGGCTACAGCCTGCCTGAGCCTATCCAGCTGCTGAACGCCA
AGCAGATCCTGGGACAGCTGGATGGCGGAAGCGTGGCCGTGCTGCCTGTGATCGACTCCACCAATCAGTA
CCTGCTGGACAGAATCGGAGAGCTGAAGTCCGGCGACGCCTGCATCGCCGAGTACCAGCAGGCTGGCAGA
GGAGGCAGAGGACGGAAGTGGTTCAGCCCATTCGGAGCCAACCTGTACCTGTCCATGTTCTGGAGACTGG
AGCAGGGACCTGCTGCTGCCATCGGACTGAGTCTGGTGATCGGAATCGTGATGGCCGAGGTGCTGAGAAA
GCTGGGAGCCGACAAGGTGAGAGTGAAGTGGCCTAATGACCTGTACCTCCAGGACCGCAAGCTGGCTGGC
ATCCTGGTGGAGCTGACAGGCAAGACAGGCGATGCCGCTCAGATCGTGATCGGAGCCGGAATCAACATGG
CCATGAGAAGAGTGGAGGAGAGCGTGGTGAACCAGGGCTGGATCACCCTGCAGGAGGCTGGCATCAACCT
GGACCGGAACACCCTGGCCGCCATGCTGATCAGAGAGCTGAGAGCCGCTCTGGAGCTGTTCGAGCAGGAG
GGACTGGCTCCTTACCTGAGCAGATGGGAGAAGCTGGACAACTTCATCAACAGACCTGTGAAGCTGATCA
TCGGCGACAAGGAAATCTTCGGCATCTCCAGAGGAATCGACAAGCAGGGAGCTCTGCTGCTGGAGCAGGA
CGGAATCATCAAGCCCTGGATGGGCGGAGAAATCTCCCTGAGAAGCGCAGAGAAGGCTTACCCTTACGAT
GTACCGGATTACGCATAG
