[The description below was written by a language model from this plasmid's Addgene catalogue record.]
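Description:
pcDNA3.1 IGF1R-BirA(R118G)-HA is a mammalian expression plasmid built on the pcDNA3.1 MCS-BirA(R118G)-HA backbone, a vector designed so that a gene of interest can be placed upstream of, and in frame with, a mutant biotin ligase and an epitope tag. It is maintained in E. coli as a high-copy plasmid under ampicillin selection, and it carries a neomycin resistance marker so that transfected mammalian cells can be selected with G418, for example to derive stable lines.

The insert is human IGF1R, the insulin-like growth factor 1 receptor, fused at its C terminus to BirA(R118G) followed by an HA tag. The R118G substitution makes the E. coli biotin ligase promiscuous: rather than retaining activated biotin for a specific substrate, it releases the reactive intermediate, which then covalently labels lysines on nearby proteins. Placing the ligase at the C terminus of this transmembrane receptor would be expected to position it on the cytoplasmic side, where signalling and trafficking partners assemble. The HA tag allows the fusion protein to be detected by immunoblotting or immunofluorescence.

The record lists T7 as the promoter. pcDNA3.1-type vectors normally drive mammalian expression from a CMV promoter with a T7 site lying just upstream of the cloning region, but no feature table is provided to confirm this, and the cloning method is also unrecorded. The stated use is BioID proximity labelling, in which biotinylated proteins are captured and identified to find proteins that interact with or lie close to IGF1R.
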