Addgene plasmid #109232: pcDNA3.1 IGF1R-BirA(R118G)-HA
Purpose: This construct can be used in the BioID process to identify proteins that interact with the Insulin-like Growth Factor 1 Receptor (IGF1R).
Depositing lab: Victor Dzau. Publication: The proximity-labeling technique BioID identifies sorting nexin 6 as a member of the insulin-like growth factor 1 (IGF1)-IGF1 receptor pathway. Bareja A, Hodgkinson CP, Soderblom E, Waitt G, Dzau VJ. J Biol Chem. 2018 Mar 12. pii: RA118.002406. doi: 10.1074/jbc.RA118.002406. PubMed 29530981.
Backbone
  Vector backbone: pcDNA3.1 MCS-BirA(R118G)-HA
  Backbone manufacturer: Kyle Roux, Addgene plasmid #36047
  Backbone size w/o insert (bp): 5333
  Vector type: Mammalian Expression
  Selectable markers: Neomycin (select with G418)
Growth in bacteria
  Bacterial resistance: Ampicillin, 100 μg/mL
  Growth temperature: 37°C
  Growth strain: DH5alpha
  Copy number: High Copy
Gene/Insert
  Gene/Insert name: IGF1R (alt name: Insulin-like Growth Factor 1 Receptor)
  Species: H. sapiens (human)
  Entrez Gene: IGF1R (a.k.a. CD221, IGFIR, IGFR, JTK13)
  Promoter: T7
  Tag / fusion protein: BirA(R118G) (highly promiscuous form) (C terminal on insert); HA (C terminal on insert)
  Cloning method: Unknown
  Sequencing primers: 5′ unknown
Terms and licenses: Academic/Nonprofit Terms; Industry Terms: Not Available to Industry
How to cite: pcDNA3.1 IGF1R-BirA(R118G)-HA was a gift from Victor Dzau (Addgene plasmid # 109232 ; http://n2t.net/addgene:109232 ; RRID:Addgene_109232)
