LOCUS       Exported 10443 bp ds-DNA circular SYN 12-MAY-2021
DEFINITION  This construct can be used in the BioID process to identify proteins
            that interact with the Insulin-like Growth Factor 1 Receptor
            (IGF1R)..
ACCESSION   .
VERSION     .
KEYWORDS    pcDNA3.1 IGF1R-BirA(R118G)-HA
SOURCE      synthetic DNA construct
  ORGANISM  synthetic DNA construct
REFERENCE   1 (bases 1 to 10443)
  AUTHORS   Bareja A, Hodgkinson CP, Soderblom E, Waitt G, Dzau VJ
  TITLE     The proximity-labeling technique BioID identifies sorting nexin 6 as
            a member of the insulin-like growth factor 1 (IGF1)-IGF1 receptor
            pathway.
  JOURNAL   J Biol Chem. 2018 Mar 12. pii: RA118.002406. doi:
            10.1074/jbc.RA118.002406.
  PUBMED    29530981
REFERENCE   2 (bases 1 to 10443)
  AUTHORS   .
  TITLE     Direct Submission
  JOURNAL   Exported May 12, 2021 from SnapGene Server 1.1.58
            http://www.snapgene.com
FEATURES             Location/Qualifiers
     source          1..10443
                     /organism="synthetic DNA construct"
                     /mol_type="other DNA"
     enhancer        1..380
                     /label=CMV enhancer
                     /note="human cytomegalovirus immediate early enhancer"
     promoter        381..584
                     /label=CMV promoter
                     /note="human cytomegalovirus (CMV) immediate early
                     promoter"
     primer_bind     535..555
                     /label=CMV-F
                     /note="Human CMV immediate early promoter, forward primer"
     primer_bind     629..648
                     /label=T7
                     /note="T7 promoter, forward primer"
     promoter        629..647
                     /label=T7 promoter
                     /note="promoter for bacteriophage T7 RNA polymerase"
     CDS             4780..5739
                     /codon_start=1
                     /product="promiscuous R118G mutant of the E. coli biotin
                     protein ligase (Cronan, 2005)"
                     /label=BirA(R118G)
                     /note="also known as BirA* or BioID"
                     /translation="KDNTVPLKLIALLANGEFHSGEQLGETLGMSRAAINKHIQTLRDW
                     GVDVFTVPGKGYSLPEPIQLLNAKQILGQLDGGSVAVLPVIDSTNQYLLDRIGELKSGD
                     ACIAEYQQAGRGGRGRKWFSPFGANLYLSMFWRLEQGPAAAIGLSLVIGIVMAEVLRKL
                     GADKVRVKWPNDLYLQDRKLAGILVELTGKTGDAAQIVIGAGINMAMRRVEESVVNQGW
                     ITLQEAGINLDRNTLAAMLIRELRAALELFEQEGLAPYLSRWEKLDNFINRPVKLIIGD
                     KEIFGISRGIDKQGALLLEQDGIIKPWMGGEISLRSAEK"
     CDS             5743..5769
                     /codon_start=1
                     /product="HA (human influenza hemagglutinin) epitope tag"
                     /label=HA
                     /translation="YPYDVPDYA"
     primer_bind     complement(5800..5817)
                     /label=BGH-rev
                     /note="Bovine growth hormone terminator, reverse primer.
                     Also called BGH reverse"
     polyA_signal    5806..6030
                     /label=bGH poly(A) signal
                     /note="bovine growth hormone polyadenylation signal"
     rep_origin      6076..6504
                     /direction=RIGHT
                     /label=f1 ori
                     /note="f1 bacteriophage origin of replication; arrow
                     indicates direction of (+) strand synthesis"
     primer_bind     complement(6163..6182)
                     /label=F1ori-R
                     /note="F1 origin, reverse primer"
     primer_bind     6373..6394
                     /label=F1ori-F
                     /note="F1 origin, forward primer"
     primer_bind     complement(6513..6533)
                     /label=pBABE 3'
                     /note="SV40 enhancer, reverse primer for pBABE vectors"
     promoter        6518..6847
                     /label=SV40 promoter
                     /note="SV40 enhancer and early promoter"
     rep_origin      6698..6833
                     /label=SV40 ori
                     /note="SV40 origin of replication"
     primer_bind     6760..6779
                     /label=SV40pro-F
                     /note="SV40 promoter/origin, forward primer"
     CDS             6914..7708
                     /codon_start=1
                     /gene="aph(3')-II (or nptII)"
                     /product="aminoglycoside phosphotransferase from Tn5"
                     /label=NeoR/KanR
                     /note="confers resistance to neomycin, kanamycin, and G418
                     (Geneticin(R))"
                     /translation="MIEQDGLHAGSPAAWVERLFGYDWAQQTIGCSDAAVFRLSAQGRP
                     VLFVKTDLSGALNELQDEAARLSWLATTGVPCAAVLDVVTEAGRDWLLLGEVPGQDLLS
                     SHLAPAEKVSIMADAMRRLHTLDPATCPFDHQAKHRIERARTRMEAGLVDQDDLDEEHQ
                     GLAPAELFARLKARMPDGEDLVVTHGDACLPNIMVENGRFSGFIDCGRLGVADRYQDIA
                     LATRDIAEELGGEWADRFLVLYGIAAPDSQRIAFYRLLDEFF"
     primer_bind     complement(6968..6987)
                     /label=Neo-R
                     /note="Neomycin resistance gene, reverse primer"
     primer_bind     7578..7597
                     /label=Neo-F
                     /note="Neomycin resistance gene, forward primer"
     polyA_signal    7882..8003
                     /label=SV40 poly(A) signal
                     /note="SV40 polyadenylation signal"
     primer_bind     complement(7919..7938)
                     /label=SV40pA-R
                     /note="SV40 polyA, reverse primer"
     primer_bind     7973..7992
                     /label=EBV-rev
                     /note="SV40 polyA terminator, reverse primer"
     primer_bind     complement(8052..8068)
                     /label=M13 rev
                     /note="common sequencing primer, one of multiple similar
                     variants"
     primer_bind     complement(8052..8068)
                     /label=M13 Reverse
                     /note="In lacZ gene. Also called M13-rev"
     primer_bind     complement(8065..8087)
                     /label=M13/pUC Reverse
                     /note="In lacZ gene"
     protein_bind    8076..8092
                     /label=lac operator
                     /bound_moiety="lac repressor encoded by lacI"
                     /note="The lac repressor binds to the lac operator to
                     inhibit transcription in E. coli. This inhibition can be
                     relieved by adding lactose or
                     isopropyl-beta-D-thiogalactopyranoside (IPTG)."
     promoter        complement(8100..8130)
                     /label=lac promoter
                     /note="promoter for the E. coli lac operon"
     protein_bind    8145..8166
                     /label=CAP binding site
                     /bound_moiety="E. coli catabolite activator protein"
                     /note="CAP binding activates transcription in the presence
                     of cAMP."
     primer_bind     complement(8283..8300)
                     /label=L4440
                     /note="L4440 vector, forward primer"
     rep_origin      complement(8454..9042)
                     /direction=LEFT
                     /label=ori
                     /note="high-copy-number ColE1/pMB1/pBR322/pUC origin of
                     replication"
     primer_bind     complement(8534..8553)
                     /label=pBR322ori-F
                     /note="pBR322 origin, forward primer"
     CDS             complement(9213..10073)
                     /codon_start=1
                     /gene="bla"
                     /product="beta-lactamase"
                     /label=AmpR
                     /note="confers resistance to ampicillin, carbenicillin, and
                     related antibiotics"
                     /translation="MSIQHFRVALIPFFAAFCLPVFAHPETLVKVKDAEDQLGARVGYI
                     ELDLNSGKILESFRPEERFPMMSTFKVLLCGAVLSRIDAGQEQLGRRIHYSQNDLVEYS
                     PVTEKHLTDGMTVRELCSAAITMSDNTAANLLLTTIGGPKELTAFLHNMGDHVTRLDRW
                     EPELNEAIPNDERDTTMPVAMATTLRKLLTGELLTLASRQQLIDWMEADKVAGPLLRSA
                     LPAGWFIADKSGAGERGSRGIIAALGPDGKPSRIVVIYTTGSQATMDERNRQIAEIGAS
                     LIKHW"
     primer_bind     9836..9855
                     /label=Amp-R
                     /note="Ampicillin resistance gene, reverse primer"
     promoter        complement(10074..10178)
                     /gene="bla"
                     /label=AmpR promoter
     primer_bind     complement(10253..10272)
                     /label=pRS-marker
                     /note="pRS vectors, use to sequence yeast selectable
                     marker"
ORIGIN
        1 gacattgatt attgactagt tattaatagt aatcaattac ggggtcatta gttcatagcc
       61 catatatgga gttccgcgtt acataactta cggtaaatgg cccgcctggc tgaccgccca
      121 acgacccccg cccattgacg tcaataatga cgtatgttcc catagtaacg ccaataggga
      181 ctttccattg acgtcaatgg gtggagtatt tacggtaaac tgcccacttg gcagtacatc
      241 aagtgtatca tatgccaagt acgcccccta ttgacgtcaa tgacggtaaa tggcccgcct
      301 ggcattatgc ccagtacatg accttatggg actttcctac ttggcagtac atctacgtat
      361 tagtcatcgc tattaccatg gtgatgcggt tttggcagta catcaatggg cgtggatagc
      421 ggtttgactc acggggattt ccaagtctcc accccattga cgtcaatggg agtttgtttt
      481 ggcaccaaaa tcaacgggac tttccaaaat gtcgtaacaa ctccgcccca ttgacgcaaa
      541 tgggcggtag gcgtgtacgg tgggaggtct atataagcag agctctctgg ctaactagag
      601 aacccactgc ttactggctt atcgaaatta atacgactca ctatagggag acccaagctg
      661 gctagcatga agtctggctc cggaggaggg tccccgacct cgctgtgggg gctcctgttt
      721 ctctccgccg cgctctcgct ctggccgacg agtggannnn nnnnnnnnnn nnnnnnnnnn
      781 nnnnnnnnnn nnnnnnnnnn nnnnnnnnnn nnnnnnnnnn nnnnnnnnnn nnnnnnnnnn
      841 nnnnnnnnnn nnnnnnnnnn nnnnnnnnnn nnnnnnnnnn nnnnnnnnnn nnnnnnnnnn
      901 nnnnnnnnnn nnnnnnnnnn nnnnnnnnnn nnnnnnnnnn nnnnnnnnnn nnnnnnnnnn
      961 nnnnnnnnnn nnnnnnnnnn nnnnnnnnnn nnnnnnnnnn nnnnnnnnnn nnnnnnnnnn
     1021 nnnnnnnnnn nnnnnnnnnn nnnnnnnnnn nnnnnnnnnn nnnnnnnnnn nnnnnnnnnn
     1081 nnnnnnnnnn nnnnnnnnnn nnnnnnnnnn nnnnnnnnnn nnnnnnnnnn nnnnnnnnnn
     1141 nnnnnnnnnn nnnnnnnnnn nnnnnnnnnn nnnnnnnnnn nnnnnnnnnn nnnnnnnnnn
     1201 nnnnnnnnnn nnnnnnnnnn nnnnnnnnnn nnnnnnnnnn nnnnnnnnnn nnnnnnnnnn
     1261 nnnnnnnnnn nnnnnnnnnn nnnnnnnnnn nnnnnnnnnn nnnnnnnnnn nnnnnnnnnn
     1321 nnnnnnnnnn nnnnnnnnnn nnnnnnnnnn nnnnnnnnnn nnnnnnnnnn nnnnnnnnnn
     1381 nnnnnnnnnn nnnnnnnnnn nnnnnnnnnn nnnnnnnnnn nnnnnnnnnn nnnnnnnnnn
     1441 nnnnnnnnnn nnnnnnnnnn nnnnnnnnnn nnnnnnnnnn nnnnnnnnnn nnnnnnnnnn
     1501 nnnnnnnnnn nnnnnnnnnn nnnnnnnnnn nnnnnnnnnn nnnnnnnnnn nnnnnnnnnn
     1561 nnnnnnnnnn nnnnnnnnnn nnnnnnnnnn nnnnnnnnnn nnnnnnnnnn nnnnnnnnnn
     1621 nnnnnnnnnn nnnnnnnnnn nnnnnnnnnn nnnnnnnnnn nnnnnnnnnn nnnnnnnnnn
     1681 nnnnnnnnnn nnnnnnnnnn nnnnnnnnnn nnnnnnnnnn nnnnnnnnnn nnnnnnnnnn
     1741 nnnnnnnnnn nnnnnnnnnn nnnnnnnnnn nnnnnnnnnn nnnnnnnnnn nnnnnnnnnn
     1801 nnnnnnnnnn nnnnnnnnnn nnnnnnnnnn nnnnnnnnnn nnnnnnnnnn nnnnnnnnnn
     1861 nnnnnnnnnn nnnnnnnnnn nnnnnnnnnn nnnnnnnnnn nnnnnnnnnn nnnnnnnnnn
     1921 nnnnnnnnnn nnnnnnnnnn nnnnnnnnnn nnnnnnnnnn nnnnnnnnnn nnnnnnnnnn
     1981 nnnnnnnnnn nnnnnnnnnn nnnnnnnnnn nnnnnnnnnn nnnnnnnnnn nnnnnnnnnn
     2041 nnnnnnnnnn nnnnnnnnnn nnnnnnnnnn nnnnnnnnnn nnnnnnnnnn nnnnnnnnnn
     2101 nnnnnnnnnn nnnnnnnnnn nnnnnnnnnn nnnnnnnnnn nnnnnnnnnn nnnnnnnnnn
     2161 nnnnnnnnnn nnnnnnnnnn nnnnnnnnnn nnnnnnnnnn nnnnnnnnnn nnnnnnnnnn
     2221 nnnnnnnnnn nnnnnnnnnn nnnnnnnnnn nnnnnnnnnn nnnnnnnnnn nnnnnnnnnn
     2281 nnnnnnnnnn nnnnnnnnnn nnnnnnnnnn nnnnnnnnnn nnnnnnnnnn nnnnnnnnnn
     2341 nnnnnnnnnn nnnnnnnnnn nnnnnnnnnn nnnnnnnnnn nnnnnnnnnn nnnnnnnnnn
     2401 nnnnnnnnnn nnnnnnnnnn nnnnnnnnnn nnnnnnnnnn nnnnnnnnnn nnnnnnnnnn
     2461 nnnnnnnnnn nnnnnnnnnn nnnnnnnnnn nnnnnnnnnn nnnnnnnnnn nnnnnnnnnn
     2521 nnnnnnnnnn nnnnnnnnnn nnnnnnnnnn nnnnnnnnnn nnnnnnnnnn nnnnnnnnnn
     2581 nnnnnnnnnn nnnnnnnnnn nnnnnnnnnn nnnnnnnnnn nnnnnnnnnn nnnnnnnnnn
     2641 nnnnnnnnnn nnnnnnnnnn nnnnnnnnnn nnnnnnnnnn nnnnnnnnnn nnnnnnnnnn
     2701 nnnnnnnnnn nnnnnnnnnn nnnnnnnnnn nnnnnnnnnn nnnnnnnnnn nnnnnnnnnn
     2761 nnnnnnnnnn nnnnnnnnnn nnnnnnnnnn nnnnnnnnnn nnnnnnnnnn nnnnnnnnnn
     2821 nnnnnnnnnn nnnnnnnnnn nnnnnnnnnn nnnnnnnnnn nnnnnnnnnn nnnnnnnnnn
     2881 nnnnnnnnnn nnnnnnnnnn nnnnnnnnnn nnnnnnnnnn nnnnnnnnnn nnnnnnnnnn
     2941 nnnnnnnnnn nnnnnnnnnn nnnnnnnnnn nnnnnnnnnn nnnnnnnnnn nnnnnnnnnn
     3001 nnnnnnnnnn nnnnnnnnnn nnnnnnnnnn nnnnnnnnnn nnnnnnnnnn nnnnnnnnnn
     3061 nnnnnnnnnn nnnnnnnnnn nnnnnnnnnn nnnnnnnnnn nnnnnnnnnn nnnnnnnnnn
     3121 nnnnnnnnnn nnnnnnnnnn nnnnnnnnnn nnnnnnnnnn nnnnnnnnnn nnnnnnnnnn
     3181 nnnnnnnnnn nnnnnnnnnn nnnnnnnnnn nnnnnnnnnn nnnnnnnnnn nnnnnnnnnn
     3241 nnnnnnnnnn nnnnnnnnnn nnnnnnnnnn nnnnnnnnnn nnnnnnnnnn nnnnnnnnnn
     3301 nnnnnnnnnn nnnnnnnnnn nnnnnnnnnn nnnnnnnnnn nnnnnnnnnn nnnnnnnnnn
     3361 nnnnnnnnnn nnnnnnnnnn nnnnnnnnnn nnnnnnnnnn nnnnnnnnnn nnnnnnnnnn
     3421 nnnnnnnnnn nnnnnnnnnn nnnnaaaaca ggatatgaaa acttcatcca tctgatcatc
     3481 gctctgcccg tcgctgtcct gttgatcgtg ggagggttgg tgattatgct gtacgtcttc
     3541 catagaaaga gaaataacag caggctgggg aatggagtgc tgtatgcctc tgtgaacccg
     3601 gagtacttca gcgctgctga tgtgtacgtt cctgatgagt gggaggtggc tcgggagaag
     3661 atcaccatga gccgggaact tgggcagggg tcgtttggga tggtctatga aggagttgcc
     3721 aagggtgtgg tgaaagatga acctgaaacc agagtggcca ttaaaacagt gaacgaggcc
     3781 gcaagcatgc gtgaaaggat tgagtttctc aacgaagctt ctgtgatgaa ggagttcaat
     3841 tgtcaccatg tggtgcgatt gctgggtgtg gtgtcccaag gccagccaac actggtcatc
     3901 atggaactga tgacacgggg cgatctcaaa agttatctcc ggtctctgag gccagaaatg
     3961 gagaataatc cagtcctagc acctccaagc ctgagcaaga tgattcagat ggccggagag
     4021 attgcagacg gcatggcata cctcaacgcc aataagttcg tccacagaga ccttgctgcc
     4081 cggaattgca tggtagccga agatttcaca gtcaaaatcg gagattttgg tatgacgcga
     4141 gatatctatg agacagacta ttaccggaaa ggagggaaag ggctgctgcc cgtgcgctgg
     4201 atgtctcctg agtccctcaa ggatggagtc ttcaccactt actcggacgt ctggtccttc
     4261 ggggtcgtcc tctgggagat cgccacactg gccgagcagc cctaccaggg cttgtccaac
     4321 gagcaagtcc ttcgcttcgt catggagggc ggccttctgg acaagccaga caactgtcct
     4381 gacatgctgt ttgaactgat gcgcatgtgc tggcagtata accccaagat gaggccttcc
     4441 ttcctggaga tcatcagcag catcaaagag gagatggagc ctggcttccg ggaggtctcc
     4501 ttctactaca gcgaggagaa caagctgccc gagccggagg agctggacct ggagccagag
     4561 aacatggaga gcgtccccct ggacccctcg gcctcctcgt cctccctgcc actgcccgac
     4621 agacactcag gacacaaggc cgagaacggc cccggccctg gggtgctggt cctccgcgcc
     4681 agcttcgacg agagacagcc ttacgcccac atgaacgggg gccgcaagaa cgagcgggcc
     4741 ttgccgctgc cccagtcttc gacctgcgaa ttcggatcca aggacaacac cgtgcccctg
     4801 aagctgatcg ccctgctggc caacggcgag ttccactctg gcgagcagct gggagagacc
     4861 ctgggaatga gcagagccgc catcaacaag cacatccaga cactgagaga ctggggagtg
     4921 gacgtgttca ccgtgcctgg caagggctac agcctgcctg agcctatcca gctgctgaac
     4981 gccaagcaga tcctgggaca gctggatggc ggaagcgtgg ccgtgctgcc tgtgatcgac
     5041 tccaccaatc agtacctgct ggacagaatc ggagagctga agtccggcga cgcctgcatc
     5101 gccgagtacc agcaggctgg cagaggaggc agaggacgga agtggttcag cccattcgga
     5161 gccaacctgt acctgtccat gttctggaga ctggagcagg gacctgctgc tgccatcgga
     5221 ctgagtctgg tgatcggaat cgtgatggcc gaggtgctga gaaagctggg agccgacaag
     5281 gtgagagtga agtggcctaa tgacctgtac ctccaggacc gcaagctggc tggcatcctg
     5341 gtggagctga caggcaagac aggcgatgcc gctcagatcg tgatcggagc cggaatcaac
     5401 atggccatga gaagagtgga ggagagcgtg gtgaaccagg gctggatcac cctgcaggag
     5461 gctggcatca acctggaccg gaacaccctg gccgccatgc tgatcagaga gctgagagcc
     5521 gctctggagc tgttcgagca ggagggactg gctccttacc tgagcagatg ggagaagctg
     5581 gacaacttca tcaacagacc tgtgaagctg atcatcggcg acaaggaaat cttcggcatc
     5641 tccagaggaa tcgacaagca gggagctctg ctgctggagc aggacggaat catcaagccc
     5701 tggatgggcg gagaaatctc cctgagaagc gcagagaagg cttaccctta cgatgtaccg
     5761 gattacgcat aggcggccta agtttaaacc gctgatcagc ctcgactgtg ccttctagtt
     5821 gccagccatc tgttgtttgc ccctcccccg tgccttcctt gaccctggaa ggtgccactc
     5881 ccactgtcct ttcctaataa aatgaggaaa ttgcatcgca ttgtctgagt aggtgtcatt
     5941 ctattctggg gggtggggtg gggcaggaca gcaaggggga ggattgggaa gacaatagca
     6001 ggcatgctgg ggatgcggtg ggctctatgg cttctgaggc ggaaagaacc agctggggct
     6061 ctagggggta tccccnnnnn nnnnnnnnnn nnnnnnnnnn nnnnnnnnnn nnnnnnnnnn
     6121 nnnnnnnnnn nnnnnnnnnn nnnnnnnnnn nnnnnnnnnn nnnnnnnnnn nnnnnnnnnn
     6181 nnnnnnnnnn nnnnnnnnnc nnnnnnnnnn nnnnnnnnnn nnnnnnnnnn nnnnnnnnnn
     6241 nnnnnnnnnn nnnnnnnnnn nnnnnnnnnn nnnnnnnnnn nnnnnnnnnn nannnnnnnn
     6301 nnnnnnnnnn nnnnnnnnnn nnnnnnnnnn nnnnnnnnnn ncctttgacg ttggagtcca
     6361 cgttctttaa tagtggactc ttgttccaaa ctggaacaac actcaaccct atctcggtct
     6421 attcttttga tttataaggg attttgccga tttcggccta ttggttaaaa aatgagctga
     6481 tttaacaaaa atttaacgcg aattaattct gtggaatgtg tgtcagttag ggtgtggaaa
     6541 gtccccaggc tccccagcag gcagaagtat gcaaagcatg catctcaatt agtcagcaac
     6601 caggtgtgga aagtccccag gctccccagc aggcagaagt atgcaaagca tgcatctcaa
     6661 ttagtcagca accatagtcc cgcccctaac tccgcccatc ccgcccctaa ctccgcccag
     6721 ttccgcccat tctccgcccc atggctgact aatttttttt atttatgcag aggccgaggc
     6781 cgcctctgcc tctgagctat tccagaagta gtgaggaggc ttttttggag gcctaggctt
     6841 ttgcaaaaag ctcccgggag cttgtatatc cattttcgga tctgatcaag agacaggatg
     6901 aggatcgttt cgcatgattg aacaagatgg attgcacgca ggttctccgg ccgcttgggt
     6961 ggagaggcta ttcggctatg actgggcaca acagacaatc ggctgctctg atgccgccgt
     7021 gttccggctg tcagcgcagg ggcgcccggt tctttttgtc aagaccgacc tgtccggtgc
     7081 cctgaatgaa ctgcaggacg aggcagcgcg gctatcgtgg ctggccacga cgggcgttcc
     7141 ttgcgcagct gtgctcgacg ttgtcactga agcgggaagg gactggctgc tattgggcga
     7201 agtgccgggg caggatctcc tgtcatctca ccttgctcct gccgagaaag tatccatcat
     7261 ggctgatgca atgcggcggc tgcatacgct tgatccggct acctgcccat tcgaccacca
     7321 agcgaaacat cgcatcgagc gagcacgtac tcggatggaa gccggtcttg tcgatcagga
     7381 tgatctggac gaagagcatc aggggctcgc gccagccgaa ctgttcgcca ggctcaaggc
     7441 gcgcatgccc gacggcgagg atctcgtcgt gacccatggc gatgcctgct tgccgaatat
     7501 catggtggaa aatggccgct tttctggatt catcgactgt ggccggctgg gtgtggcgga
     7561 ccgctatcag gacatagcgt tggctacccg tgatattgct gaagagcttg gcggcgaatg
     7621 ggctgaccgc ttcctcgtgc tttacggtat cgccgctccc gattcgcagc gcatcgcctt
     7681 ctatcgcctt cttgacgagt tcttctgagc gggactctgg ggttcgaaat gaccgaccaa
     7741 gcgacgccca acctgccatc acgagatttc gattccaccg ccgccttcta tgaaaggttg
     7801 ggcttcggaa tcgttttccg ggacgccggc tggatgatcc tccagcgcgg ggatctcatg
     7861 ctggagttct tcgcccaccc caacttgttt attgcagctt ataatggtta caaataaagc
     7921 aatagcatca caaatttcac aaataaagca tttttttcac tgcattctag ttgtggtttg
     7981 tccaaactca tcaatgtatc ttatcatgtc tgtataccgt cgacctctag ctagagcttg
     8041 gcgtaatcat ggtcatagct gtttcctgtg tgaaattgtt atccgctcac aattccacac
     8101 aacatacgag ccggaagcat aaagtgtaaa gcctggggtg cctaatgagt gagctaactc
     8161 acattaattg cgttgcgctc actgcccgct ttccagtcgg gaaacctgtc gtgccagctg
     8221 cattaatgaa tcggccaacg cgcggggaga ggcggtttgc gtattgggcg ctcttccgct
     8281 tcctcgctca ctgactcgct gcgctcggtc gttcggctgc ggcgagcggt atcagctcac
     8341 tcaaaggcgg taatacggtt atccacagaa tcaggggata acgcaggaaa gaacatgtga
     8401 gcaaaaggcc agcaaaaggc caggaaccgt aaaaaggccg cgttgctggc gtttttccat
     8461 aggctccgcc cccctgacga gcatcacaaa aatcgacgct caagtcagag gtggcgaaac
     8521 ccgacaggac tataaagata ccaggcgttt ccccctggaa gctccctcgt gcgctctcct
     8581 gttccgaccc tgccgcttac cggatacctg tccgcctttc tcccttcggg aagcgtggcg
     8641 ctttctcata gctcacgctg taggtatctc agttcggtgt aggtcgttcg ctccaagctg
     8701 ggctgtgtgc acgaaccccc cgttcagccc gaccgctgcg ccttatccgg taactatcgt
     8761 cttgagtcca acccggtaag acacgactta tcgccactgg cagcagccac tggtaacagg
     8821 attagcagag cgaggtatgt aggcggtgct acagagttct tgaagtggtg gcctaactac
     8881 ggctacacta gaagaacagt atttggtatc tgcgctctgc tgaagccagt taccttcgga
     8941 aaaagagttg gtagctcttg atccggcaaa caaaccaccg ctggtagcgg tggttttttt
     9001 gtttgcaagc agcagattac gcgcagaaaa aaaggatctc aagaagatcc tttgatcttt
     9061 tctacggggt ctgacgctca gtggaacgaa aactcacgtt aagggatttt ggtcatgaga
     9121 ttatcaaaaa ggatcttcac ctagatcctt ttaaattaaa aatgaagttt taaatcaatc
     9181 taaagtatat atgagtaaac ttggtctgac agttaccaat gcttaatcag tgaggcacct
     9241 atctcagcga tctgtctatt tcgttcatcc atagttgcct gactccccgt cgtgtagata
     9301 actacgatac gggagggctt accatctggc cccagtgctg caatgatacc gcgagaccca
     9361 cgctcaccgg ctccagattt atcagcaata aaccagccag ccggaagggc cgagcgcaga
     9421 agtggtcctg caactttatc cgcctccatc cagtctatta attgttgccg ggaagctaga
     9481 gtaagtagtt cgccagttaa tagtttgcgc aacgttgttg ccattgctac aggcatcgtg
     9541 gtgtcacgct cgtcgtttgg tatggcttca ttcagctccg gttcccaacg atcaaggcga
     9601 gttacatgat cccccatgtt gtgcaaaaaa gcggttagct ccttcggtcc tccgatcgtt
     9661 gtcagaagta agttggccgc agtgttatca ctcatggtta tggcagcact gcataattct
     9721 cttactgtca tgccatccgt aagatgcttt tctgtgactg gtgagtactc aaccaagtca
     9781 ttctgagaat agtgtatgcg gcgaccgagt tgctcttgcc cggcgtcaat acgggataat
     9841 accgcgccac atagcagaac tttaaaagtg ctcatcattg gaaaacgttc ttcggggcga
     9901 aaactctcaa ggatcttacc gctgttgaga tccagttcga tgtaacccac tcgtgcaccc
     9961 aactgatctt cagcatcttt tactttcacc agcgtttctg ggtgagcaaa aacaggaagg
    10021 caaaatgccg caaaaaaggg aataagggcg acacggaaat gttgaatact catactcttc
    10081 ctttttcaat attattgaag catttatcag ggttattgtc tcatgagcgg atacatattt
    10141 gaatgtattt agaaaaataa acaaataggg gttccgcgca catttccccg aaaagtgcca
    10201 cctgacgtcg acggatcggg agatctcccg atcccctatg gtgcactctc agtacaatct
    10261 gctctgatgc cgcatagtta agccagtatc tgctccctgc ttgtgtgttg gaggtcgctg
    10321 agtagtgcgc gagcaaaatt taagctacaa caaggcaagg cttgaccgac aattgcatga
    10381 agaatctgct tagggttagg cgttttgcgc tgcttcgcga tgtacgggcc agatatacgc
    10441 gtt
//
